>Addgene plasmid #57122 | mPA-GFP-Calnexin-N-14 | depositor partial sequence | sequence record 88266 | insert sequence
GATCCGCTAGCGCTACCGGACTCAGATCTCGAGACCGCCATGGAAGGGAAGTGGTTGCTGTGTATGTTAC
TGGTGCTTGGAACTGCTATTGTTGAGGCTCATGATGGACATGATGATGATGTGATTGATATTGAGGATGA
CCTTGACGATGTCATTGAAGAGGTAGAAGACTCAAAACCAGATACCACTGCTCCTCCTTCATCTCCCAAG
GTTACTTACAAAGCTCCAGTTCCAACAGGGGAAGTATATTTTGCTGATTCTTTTGACAGAGGAACTCTGT
CAGGGTGGATTTTATCCAAAGCCAAGAAAGACGATACCGATGATGAAATTGCCAAATATGATGGAAAGTG
GGAGGTAGAGGAAATGAAGGAGTCAAAGCTTCCAGGTGATAAAGGACTTGTGTTGATGTCTCGGGCCAAG
CATCATGCCATCTCTGCTAAACTGAACAAGCCCTTCCTGTTTGACACCAAGCCTCTCATTGTTCAGTATG
AGGTTAATTTCCAAAATGGAATAGAATGTGGTGGTGCCTATGTGAAACTGCTTTCTAAAACACCAGAACT
CAACCTGGATCAGTTCCATGACAAGACCCCTTATACGATTATGTTTGGTCCAGATAAATGTGGAGAGGAC
TATAAACTGCACTTCATCTTCCGACACAAAAACCCCAAAACGGGTATCTATGAAGAAAAACATGCTAAGA
GGCCAGATGCAGATCTGAAGACCTATTTTACTGATAAGAAAACACATCTTTACACACTAATCTTGAATCC
AGATAATAGTTTTGAAATACTGGTTGACCAATCTGTGGTGAATAGTGGAAATCTGCTCAATGACATGACT
CCTCCTGTAAATCCTTCACGTGAAATTGAGGACCCAGAAGACCGGAAGCCCGAGGATTGGGATGAAAGAC
CAAAAATCCCAGATCCAGAAGCTGTCAAGCCAGATGACTGGGATGAAGATGCCCCTGCTAAGATTCCAGA
TGAAGAGGCCACAAAACCCGAAGGCTGGTTAGATGATGAGCCTGAGTACGTACCTGATCCAGACGCAGAG
AAACCTGAGGATTGGGATGAAGACATGGATGGAGAATGGGAGGCTCCTCAGATTGCCAACCCTAGATGTG
AGTCAGCTCCTGGATGTGGTGTCTGGCAGCGACCTGTGATTGACAACCCCAATTATAAAGGCAAATGGAA
GCCTCCTATGATTGACAATCCCAGTTACCAGGGAATCTGGAAACCCAGGAAAATACCAAATCCAGATTTC
TTTGAAGATCTGGAACCTTTCAGAATGACTCCTTTTAGTGCTATTGGTTTGGAGCTGTGGTCCATGACCT
CTGACATTTTTTTTGACAACTTTATCATTTGTGCTGATCGAAGAATAGTTGATGATTGGGCCAATGATGG
ATGGGGCCTGAAGAAAGCTGCTGATGGGGCTGCTGAGCCAGGCGTTGTGGGGCAGATGAACGAGGCAGCT
GAAGAGCGCCCGTGGCTGTGGGTAGTCTATATTCTAACTGTAGCCCTTCCTGTGTTCCTGGTTATCCTCT
TCTGCTGTTCTGGAAAGAAACAGACCAGTGGTATGGAGTATAAGAAAACTGATGCACCTCAACCGGATGT
GAAGGAAGAGGAAGAAGAGAAGGAAGAGGAAAAGGACAAGGGAGATGAGGAGGAGGAAGGAGAAGAGAAA
CTTGAAGAGAAACAGAAAAGTGATGCTGAAGAAGATGGTGGCACTGTCAGTCAAGAGGAGGAAGACAGAA
AACCTAAAGCAGAGGAGGATGAAATTTTGAACAGATCACCAAGAAACAGAAAGCCACGAAGAGAGGGGGG
TGCGTCAGGCGGCAGCGGATCTGGACCGGTCGCCACCATGGTGAGCAAGGGCGAGGAGCTGTTCACCGGG
GTGGTGCCCATCCTGGTCGAGCTGGACGGCGACGTAAACGGCCACAAGTTCAGCGTGTCCGGCGAGGGCG
AGGGCGATGCCACCTACGGCAAGCTGACCCTGAAGTTCATCTGCACCACCGGCAAGCTGCCCGTGCCCTG
GCCCACCCTCGTGACCACCTTCAGCTACGGCGTGCAGTGCTTCAGCCGCTACCCCGACCACATGAAGCAG
CACGACTTCTTCAAGTCCGCCATGCCCGAAGGCTACGTCCAGGAGCGCACCATCTTCTTCAAGGACGACG
GCAACTACAAGACCCGCGCCGAGGTGAAGTTCGAGGGCGACACCCTGGTGAACCGCATCGAGCTGAAGGG
CATCGACTTCAAGGAGGACGGCAACATCCTGGGGCACAAGCTGGAGTACAACTACAACAGCCACAACGTC
TATATCATGGCCGACAAGCAGAAGAACGGCATCAAGGCCAACTTCAAGATCCGCCACAACATCGAGGACG
GCAGCGTGCAGCTCGCCGACCACTACCAGCAGAACACCCCCATCGGCGACGGCCCCGTGCTGCTGCCCGA
CAACCACTACCTGAGCCACCAGTCCAAGCTGAGCAAAGACCCCAACGAGAAGCGCGATCACATGGTCCTG
CTGGAGTTCGTGACCGCCGCCGGGATCACTCTCGGCATGGACGAGCTGTACAAGTAAAGCGGCCGCGACT
CTAGATCATAATCAGCCATACCAC
