>Addgene plasmid #57122 | mPA-GFP-Calnexin-N-14 | addgene partial sequence | sequence record 107669 | CMV-F 5'-CGCAAATGGGCGGTAGGCGTG-3'
GAGCTGGTTTAGTGAACCGTCAGATCCGCTAGCGCTACCGGACTCAGATCTCGAGACCGCCATGGAAGGG
AAGTGGTTGCTGTGTATGTTACTGGTGCTTGGAACTGCTATTGTTGAGGCTCATGATGGACATGATGATG
ATGTGATTGATATTGAGGATGACCTTGACGATGTCATTGAAGAGGTAGAAGACTCAAAACCAGATACCAC
TGCTCCTCCTTCATCTCCCAAGGTTACTTACAAAGCTCCAGTTCCAACAGGGGAAGTATATTTTGCTGAT
TCTTTTGACAGAGGAACTCTGTCAGGGTGGATTTTATCCAAAGCCAAGAAAGACGATACCGATGATGAAA
TTGCCAAATATGATGGAAAGTGGGAGGTAGAGGAAATGAAGGAGTCAAAGCTTCCAGGTGATAAAGGACT
TGTGTTGATGTCTCGGGCCAAGCATCATGCCATCTCTGCTAAACTGAACAAGCCCTTCCTGTTTGACACC
AAGCCTCTCATTGTTCAGTATGAGGTTAATTTCCAAAATGGAATAGAATGTGGTGGTGCCTATGTGAAAC
TGCTTTCTAAAACACCAGAACTCAACCTGGATCAGTTCCATGACAAGACCCCTTATACGATTATGTTTGG
TCCAGATAAATGTGGAGAGGACTATAAACTGCACTTCATCTTCCGACACAAAAACCCCAAAACGGGTATC
TATGAAGAAAAACATGCTAAGAGGCCAGATGCAGATCTGAAGACCTATTTTACTGATAAGAAAACACATC
TTTACACACTAATCTTGAATCCAGATAATAGTTTTGAAATACTGGTTGACCAATCTGTGGTGAATAGTGG
AAATCTGCTCAATGACATGACTCCTCCTGTAAATCCTTCAC
