>Addgene plasmid #57122 | mPA-GFP-Calnexin-N-14 | addgene partial sequence | sequence record 107673 | SV40pA-R 5'-GAAATTTGTGATGCTATTGC-3'
TTAACAACAACAATTGCATTCATTTTATGTTTCAGGTTCAGGGGGAGGTGTGGGAGGTTTTTTAAAGCAA
GTAAAACCTCTACAAATGTGGTATGGCTGATTATGATCTAGAGTCGCGGCCGCTTTACTTGTACAGCTCG
TCCATGCCGAGAGTGATCCCGGCGGCGGTCACGAACTCCAGCAGGACCATGTGATCGCGCTTCTCGTTGG
GGTCTTTGCTCAGCTTGGACTGGTGGCTCAGGTAGTGGTTGTCGGGCAGCAGCACGGGGCCGTCGCCGAT
GGGGGTGTTCTGCTGGTAGTGGTCGGCGAGCTGCACGCTGCCGTCCTCGATGTTGTGGCGGATCTTGAAG
TTGGCCTTGATGCCGTTCTTCTGCTTGTCGGCCATGATATAGACGTTGTGGCTGTTGTAGTTGTACTCCA
GCTTGTGCCCCAGGATGTTGCCGTCCTCCTTGAAGTCGATGCCCTTCAGCTCGATGCGGTTCACCAGGGT
GTCGCCCTCGAACTTCACCTCGGCGCGGGTCTTGTAGTTGCCGTCGTCCTTGAAGAAGATGGTGCGCTCC
TGGACGTAGCCTTCGGGCATGGCGGACTTGAAGAAGTCGTGCTGCTTCATGTGGTCGGGGTAGCGGCTGA
AGCACTGCACGCCGTAGCTGAAGGTGGTCACGAGGGTGGGCCAGGGCACGGGCAGCTTGCCGGTGGTGCA
GATGAACTTCAGGGTCAGCTTGCCGTAGGTGGCATCGCCCTCGCCCTCGCCGGACACGCTGAACTTGTGG
CCGTTTACGTCGCCGTCCAGCTCGACCAGGATGGGCACCACCCCGGTGAACAGCTCCTCGCCCTTGCTCA
CCATGGTGGCGACCGGTCCAGATCCGCTGCCGCCT
