[The description below was written by a language model from this plasmid's Addgene catalogue record.]
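Description:
mPA-GFP-Calnexin-N-14 is a mammalian expression plasmid built on the mPA-GFP-N1 backbone (about 4.75 kb without the insert), an N1-style fusion vector in which a gene of interest is placed upstream of the fluorescent protein coding sequence. It is maintained in E. coli as a high-copy plasmid under kanamycin selection. A neomycin resistance marker allows G418 selection of transfected mammalian cells, so stable lines can be derived as well as transient expressers. No feature table accompanies the record, so the origins of replication and the exact arrangement of the resistance cassette are not stated, and the cloning method is listed as unknown.

The insert is human calnexin (CANX), an endoplasmic reticulum membrane chaperone, expressed from the CMV promoter and fused at its C terminus to mPA-GFP, a monomeric photoactivatable GFP. The calnexin sequence carries an I474N substitution relative to the reference transcript; the record does not say whether this has any functional consequence. The "14" in the name probably refers to the linker between calnexin and the fluorescent protein, but this is not explained in the record.

The calnexin moiety targets the fusion to the endoplasmic reticulum, making the construct an ER localization marker. The paired spectral values (excitation 400 / 504 nm, emission 515 / 517 nm) correspond to the states before and after photoactivation. Illumination near 400 nm converts the weakly fluorescent protein into a form that is brightly excited around 504 nm. This lets a chosen subpopulation of the ER-resident fusion be switched on in a defined region and followed over time, which suits live-cell studies of ER membrane protein mobility, organelle continuity and dynamics.
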