Addgene plasmid #57122: mPA-GFP-Calnexin-N-14
Purpose: Localization: Endoplasmic Reticulum, Excitation: 400 / 504, Emission: 515 / 517
Depositing lab: Michael Davidson. Depositing organization: Florida State University, Tallahassee.
Backbone
  Vector backbone: mPA-GFP-N1
  Backbone size w/o insert (bp): 4750
  Vector type: Mammalian Expression
  Selectable markers: Neomycin (select with G418)
Growth in bacteria
  Bacterial resistance: Kanamycin, 50 μg/mL
  Growth temperature: 37°C
  Growth strain: DH5alpha
  Copy number: High Copy
Gene/Insert
  Gene/Insert name: Calnexin (alt name: NM_001746.3)
  Species: H. sapiens (human)
  Mutation: I474N in Calnexin
  Entrez Gene: CANX (a.k.a. CNX, IP90, P90)
  Promoter: CMV
  Tag / fusion protein: mPA-GFP (C terminal on backbone)
  Cloning method: Unknown
  Sequencing primers: 5′ CMV-F; 3′ SV40pA-R
Terms and licenses: Academic/Nonprofit Terms; Industry Terms
Depositor comments: . Excitation = 400 / 504; Emission = 515 / 517
How to cite: mPA-GFP-Calnexin-N-14 was a gift from Michael Davidson (Addgene plasmid # 57122 ; http://n2t.net/addgene:57122 ; RRID:Addgene_57122)
